Addgene plasmid #45295: pLEX_970_puro_DEST_YFP
Depositing lab: William Hahn. Depositing organization: Dana-Farber Cancer Institute. Publication: Systematic interrogation of 3q26 identifies TLOC1 and SKIL as cancer drivers. Hagerstrand D, Tong A, Schumacher SE, Ilic N, Shen RR, Cheung HW, Vazquez F, Shrestha Y, Kim SY, Giacomelli AO, Rosenbluh J, Schinzel AC, Spardy NA, Barbie DA, Mermel CH, Weir BA, Garraway LA, Tamayo P, Mesirov JP, Beroukhim R, Hahn WC. Cancer Discov. 2013 Jun 13. [Epub ahead of print] 10.1158/2159-8290.CD-12-0592 PubMed 23764425.
Backbone
  Vector backbone: pLEX_970
  Vector type: Mammalian Expression, Lentiviral
  Selectable markers: Puromycin
Growth in bacteria
  Bacterial resistance: Ampicillin, 100 μg/mL
  Growth temperature: 37°C
  Growth strain: DH5alpha
  Copy number: High Copy
Gene/Insert
  Gene/Insert name: YFP
  Cloning method: Gateway Cloning
  Sequencing primers: 5′ pLEX-fwd; 3′ pLEX-rev
Resource information
  A portion of this plasmid was derived from a plasmid made by: The YFP gene cloned from the pEntry-YFP vector in Addgene.
Terms and licenses: Academic/Nonprofit Terms; Industry Terms: Not Available to Industry
Depositor comments: The YFP open reading frame was PCR amplified with BP flanked primers and adding an open ending to the YFP gene. The PCR product was ligated into pDONR223 with a Gateway BP reaction and subsequently cloned into pLEX970 with a Gateway LR reaction.
How to cite: pLEX_970_puro_DEST_YFP was a gift from William Hahn (Addgene plasmid # 45295 ; http://n2t.net/addgene:45295 ; RRID:Addgene_45295)
