[The description below was written by a language model from this plasmid's Addgene catalogue record.]
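Description:
pLEX_970_puro_DEST_YFP is a lentiviral mammalian expression plasmid built on the pLEX_970 backbone, a Gateway destination vector into which a yellow fluorescent protein (YFP) open reading frame has been recombined. It is maintained in standard E. coli cloning strains as a high-copy plasmid under ampicillin selection. It also carries a puromycin resistance marker so that transduced or transfected mammalian cells can be selected. No feature table accompanies the record, so the promoter driving YFP, the promoter or linkage arrangement for the puromycin cassette, and the specific lentiviral elements (LTRs, packaging signal and similar) are not stated. As a lentiviral transfer vector, it would normally be packaged into viral particles by supplying helper functions from separate plasmids, then delivered to target cells for stable integration.

The YFP insert was derived from an existing YFP entry clone. The coding sequence was PCR-amplified with primers carrying BP recombination sites and given an "open" ending, which generally means the stop codon was omitted so that translation can read through into downstream vector sequence, such as a C-terminal tag. However, the record does not say whether pLEX_970 supplies such a tag. The product was moved into pDONR223 by a BP reaction and then into pLEX_970 by an LR reaction, so the ORF should be flanked by the recombined att sites typical of Gateway expression clones.

The record does not state a purpose, but the plasmid was deposited with a study that systematically tested genes in an amplified chromosomal region for cancer-driver activity. In that setting, a fluorescent-protein construct of this kind most plausibly serves as a neutral control alongside ORF-expressing vectors in the same backbone, and as a visual indicator of transduction efficiency.
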