>Addgene plasmid #45295 | pLEX_970_puro_DEST_YFP | depositor partial sequence | sequence record 63363 | YFP 5'
NNNNNNNNNNNTCNNNNNNNTGACGCANTGGGCGGTAGGCGTGTACGGTGGGAGGTCTATATAAGCAGAG
CTCTCTGGCTAACTGTCGGGATCAACAAGTTTGTACAAAAAAGTTGGCATGGTGAGCAAGGGCGAGGAGC
TGTTCACCGGGGTGGTGCCCATCCTGGTCGAGCTGGACGGCGACGTAAACGGCCACAAGTTCAGCGTGTC
CGGCGAGGGCGAGGGCGATGCCACCTACGGCAAGCTGACCCTGAAGTTCATCTGCACCACCGGCAAGCTG
CCCGTGCCCTGGCCCACCCTCGTGACCACCTTCGGCTACGGCCTGCAGTGCTTCGCCCGCTACCCCGACC
ACATGAAGCAGCACGACTTCTTCAAGTCCGCCATGCCCGAAGGCTACGTCCAGGAGCGCACCATCTTCTT
CAAGGACGACGGCAACTACAAGACCCGCGCCGAGGTGAAGTTCGAGGGCGACACCCTGGTGAACCGCATC
GAGCTGAAGGGCATCGACTTCAAGGAGGACGGCAACATCCTGGGGCACAAGCTGGAGTACAACTACAACA
GCCACAACGTCTATATCATGGCCGACAAGCAGAAGAACGGCATCAAGGTGAACTTCAAGATCCGCCACAA
CATCGAGGACGGCAGCGTGCAGCTCGCCGACCACTACCAGCAGAACACCCCCATCGGCGACGGCCCCGTG
CTGCTGCCCGACAACCACTACCTGAGCTACCAGTCCGCCCTGAGCAAAGACCCCAACGAGAAGCGCGATC
ACATGGTCCTGCTGGAGTTCGTGACCGCCGCCGGGATCACTCTCGGCATGGACGANCTGTACAAGTAACC
CAACTTTCTTGTACAAAGTGGTTGGTAAGCCTATCCCTAACCCTCTCCTCGGTCTCGATTCTACGTAGTA
ATGAGCTAGCGCTAANCNGGTGGCGCGTTAAGTCGANATCAACCTCTGGATTACAAAATTTGTGAAANAN
TGACTGGNATTCTTAACTATGTTGCTCCTTTTACGCTATGTGGNTACGCTGCTTTNATGNNTTTNNNNTC
ANGCTNNNCTNCCNNATGGNTNNNTTTTTCTCNNNNNNTNAATCNNNNGCNNNCNNNTTNNTGAGNNNTN
NNNNNNNNNNNCNGNANNNNNNNNNNNNNNACNNNNNTTGCNGNANNNNNNCNNNNNNNNNGNNNNNNNN
NNNNNNCANNNNCNTTNNNGGANNTTTTNNNN
