>Addgene plasmid #45295 | pLEX_970_puro_DEST_YFP | addgene partial sequence | sequence record 66193 | WPRE-R 5'-CATAGCGTAAAAGGAGCAACA-3'
CAGTCAATCTTTCACAAATTTTGTAATCCAGAGGTTGATTGTCGACTTAACGCGCCACCGGTTAGCGCTA
GCTCATTACTACGTAGAATCGAGACCGAGGAGAGGGTTAGGGATAGGCTTACCAACCACTTTGTACAAGA
AAGTTGGGTTACTTGTACAGCTCGTCCATGCCGAGAGTGATCCCGGCGGCGGTCACGAACTCCAGCAGGA
CCATGTGATCGCGCTTCTCGTTGGGGTCTTTGCTCAGGGCGGACTGGTAGCTCAGGTAGTGGTTGTCGGG
CAGCAGCACGGGGCCGTCGCCGATGGGGGTGTTCTGCTGGTAGTGGTCGGCGAGCTGCACGCTGCCGTCC
TCGATGTTGTGGCGGATCTTGAAGTTCACCTTGATGCCGTTCTTCTGCTTGTCGGCCATGATATAGACGT
TGTGGCTGTTGTAGTTGTACTCCAGCTTGTGCCCCAGGATGTTGCCGTCCTCCTTGAAGTCGATGCCCTT
CAGCTCGATGCGGTTCACCAGGGTGTCGCCCTCGAACTTCACCTCGGCGCGGGTCTTGTAGTTGCCGTCG
TCCTTGAAGAAGATGGTGCGCTCCTGGACGTAGCCTTCGGGCATGGCGGACTTGAAGAAGTCGTGCTGCT
TCATGTGGTCGGGGTAGCGGGCGAAGCACTGCAGGCCGTAGCCGAAGGTGGTCACGAGGGTGGGCCAGGG
CACGGGCAGCTTGCCGGTGGTGCAGATGAACTTCAGGGTCAGCTTGCCGTAGGTGGCATCGCCCTCGCCC
TCGCCGGACACGCTGAACTTGTGGCCGTTTACGTCGCCGTCCAGCTCGACCAGGATGGGCACCACCCCGG
TGAACAGCTCCTCGCCCTTGCTCACCATGCCAACTTTTTTGTACAAACTTGTTGATCCCGACAGTTAGCC
AGAGAGCTCTGCTTATATAGACCTCCCACCGTACACGCCTACCGCCCATTTGCGTCAATGGGGCGGA
